Addgene plasmid #171334: pFTK062
Purpose: Part Plasmid Entry Vector (LVL0) from the Fungal Modular Cloning ToolKit.
Depositing lab: Arnold Driessen. Depositing organization: University of Groningen. Publication: Modular Synthetic Biology Toolkit for Filamentous Fungi. Mozsik L, Pohl C, Meyer V, Bovenberg RAL, Nygard Y, Driessen AJM. ACS Synth Biol. 2021 Nov 2. doi: 10.1021/acssynbio.1c00260. PubMed 34726388.
Backbone
  Vector backbone: pICH41258
  Vector type: Bacterial Expression, Yeast Expression, Synthetic Biology
Growth in bacteria
  Bacterial resistance: Spectinomycin, 50 μg/mL
  Growth temperature: 37°C
  Growth strain: DH5alpha
  Copy number: High Copy
Gene/Insert
  Gene/Insert name: dSpCas9(m2) (for fusion)
  Species: Penicillium, Aspergillus, or other fungal sources
  Mutation: n/a
  Cloning method: Restriction Enzyme; 5′ cloning site Unknown (unknown if destroyed)
Terms and licenses: Academic/Nonprofit Terms; Industry Terms: Not Available to Industry
How to cite: pFTK062 was a gift from Arnold Driessen (Addgene plasmid # 171334 ; http://n2t.net/addgene:171334 ; RRID:Addgene_171334)
