[The description below was written by a language model from this plasmid's Addgene catalogue record and pLannotate feature annotations shown in this document.]
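Description:
pFTK062 is a level 0 (LVL0) part plasmid from the Fungal Modular Cloning ToolKit, a synthetic biology collection for building expression constructs for filamentous fungi. It is based on the pICH41258 backbone, a standard MoClo entry vector. The 6,354 nt sequence carries a high-copy ColE1/pUC-type origin for propagation in E. coli and an aadA gene, preceded by an AmpR (bla) promoter annotation, that confers spectinomycin (and streptomycin) resistance. The short annotated fragments of an integrase, a gentamicin acetyltransferase and lacI are most likely remnants flanking the resistance cassette and cloning region rather than functional genes.

The payload is a single coding-sequence part of about 4.1 kb, annotated as Streptococcus pyogenes Cas9 and catalogued as "dSpCas9(m2) (for fusion)". The name indicates a nuclease-dead Cas9 variant, which keeps guide-RNA-directed DNA binding but does not cut. The record does not list the inactivating mutations or explain the "m2" designation. The "for fusion" label suggests the part is formatted to be joined in frame to another coding module, such as an effector domain, although the record does not state the overhangs or whether a stop codon is present. No fungal promoter, terminator, tags or localisation signals are annotated, which fits a LVL0 part that stores one element rather than a complete transcription unit. The catalogue's species field refers generically to fungal sources, whereas the annotation identifies the coding sequence as bacterial in origin.

The plasmid is typically used as a building block, combined with promoter, terminator and fusion-partner parts from the same toolkit in hierarchical modular cloning assemblies. The resulting higher-level constructs would express dCas9 fusions in Penicillium, Aspergillus or related fungi.
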