Features (pLannotate 1.2.2; 7 found; start..end, strand, type, name):
    110..214     +  promoter       AmpR promoter: bla
    205..285     -  CDS            int (fragment): INT2_ECOLX - Protein inferred from homology: Swiss-Prot protein existence level 3. Putative integrase believed to be involved in the insertion of antibiotic resistance genes into plasmids and transposons. From Escherichia coli.
    373..429     +  CDS            GmR (fragment): gentamycin acetyltransferase; aacC1; confers resistance to gentamycin
    436..1224    +  CDS            aadA: S3AD_ECOLX - Experimental evidence at protein level: Swiss-Prot protein existence level 1. Mediates bacterial resistance to the antibiotics streptomycin and spectinomycin. From Escherichia coli.
   1398..1986    +  rep_origin     ori: high-copy-number ColE1/pMB1/pBR322/pUC origin of replication
   2169..2218    +  CDS            lacI (fragment): lac repressor; lacI; The lac repressor binds to the lac operator to inhibit transcription in E. coli. This inhibition can be relieved by adding lactose or isopropyl-β-D-thiogalactopyranoside (IPTG).
   2235..6338    +  CDS            cas9: CAS9_STRP1 - Also known as csn1 From Streptococcus pyogenes serotype M1.
>Addgene plasmid #171334 | pFTK062 | addgene full sequence | sequence record 351275 | Addgene NGS Result
GTGGCTCTTCAGTGGACGAAAGGGCCTCGTGATACGCCTATTTTTATAGGTTAATGTCATGATAATAATG
GTTTCTTAGACGTCAGGTGGCACTTTTCGGGGAAATGTGCGCGGAACCCCTATTTGTTTATTTTTCTAAA
TACATTCAAATATGTATCCGCTCATGAGACAATAACCCTGATAAATGCTTCAATAATATTGAAAAAGGAA
GAGTATGCGCTCACGCAACTGGTCCAGAACCTTGACCGAACGCAGCGGTGGTAACGGCGCAGTGGCGGTT
TTCATGGCTTGTTATGACTGTTTTTTTTTGGGGTACAGTCTATGCCTCGGGCATCCAAGCAGCAAGCGCG
TTACGCCGTGGGTCGATGTTTGATGTTATGGAGCAGCAACGATGTTACGCAGCAGGGCAGTCGCCCTAAA
ACAAAGTTAAACATCATGAGGGAAGCGGTGATCGCCGAAGTATCGACTCAACTATCAGAGGTAGTTGGCG
TCATCGAGCGCCATCTCGAACCGACGTTGCTGGCCGTACATTTGTACGGCTCCGCAGTGGATGGCGGCCT
GAAGCCACACAGCGATATTGATTTGCTGGTTACGGTGACCGTAAGGCTTGATGAAACAACGCGGCGAGCT
TTGATCAACGACCTTTTGGAAACTTCGGCTTCCCCTGGAGAGAGCGAGATTCTCCGCGCTGTAGAAGTCA
CCATTGTTGTGCACGACGACATCATTCCGTGGCGTTATCCAGCTAAGCGCGAACTGCAATTTGGAGAATG
GCAGCGCAATGACATTCTTGCAGGTATCTTCGAGCCAGCCACGATCGACATTGATCTGGCTATCTTGCTG
ACAAAAGCAAGAGAACATAGCGTTGCCTTGGTAGGTCCAGCGGCGGAGGAACTCTTTGATCCGGTTCCTG
AACAGGATCTATTTGAGGCGCTAAATGAAACCTTAACGCTATGGAACTCGCCGCCCGACTGGGCTGGCGA
TGAGCGAAATGTAGTGCTTACGTTGTCCCGCATTTGGTACAGCGCAGTAACCGGCAAAATCGCGCCGAAG
GATGTCGCTGCCGACTGGGCAATGGAGCGCCTGCCGGCCCAGTATCAGCCCGTCATACTTGAAGCTAGAC
AGGCTTATCTTGGACAAGAAGAAGATCGCTTGGCCTCGCGCGCAGATCAGTTGGAAGAATTTGTCCATTA
CGTAAAAGGCGAGATCACCAAGGTAGTCGGCAAATAACTGTCAGACCAAGTTTACTCATATATACTTTAG
ATTGATTTAAAACTTCATTTTTAATTTAAAAGGATCTAGGTGAAGATCCTTTTTGATAATCTCATGACCA
AAATCCCTTAACGTGAGTTTTCGTTCCACTGAGCGTCAGACCCCGTAGAAAAGATCAAAGGATCTTCTTG
AGATCCTTTTTTTCTGCGCGTAATCTGCTGCTTGCAAACAAAAAAACCACCGCTACCAGCGGTGGTTTGT
TTGCCGGATCAAGAGCTACCAACTCTTTTTCCGAAGGTAACTGGCTTCAGCAGAGCGCAGATACCAAATA
CTGTTCTTCTAGTGTAGCCGTAGTTAGGCCACCACTTCAAGAACTCTGTAGCACCGCCTACATACCTCGC
TCTGCTAATCCTGTTACCAGTGGCTGCTGCCAGTGGCGATAAGTCGTGTCTTACCGGGTTGGACTCAAGA
CGATAGTTACCGGATAAGGCGCAGCGGTCGGGCTGAACGGGGGGTTCGTGCACACAGCCCAGCTTGGAGC
GAACGACCTACACCGAACTGAGATACCTACAGCGTGAGCTATGAGAAAGCGCCACGCTTCCCGAAGGGAG
AAAGGCGGACAGGTATCCGGTAAGCGGCAGGGTCGGAACAGGAGAGCGCACGAGGGAGCTTCCAGGGGGA
AACGCCTGGTATCTTTATAGTCCTGTCGGGTTTCGCCACCTCTGACTTGAGCGTCGATTTTTGTGATGCT
CGTCAGGGGGGCGGAGCCTATGGAAAAACGCCAGCAACGCGGCCTTTTTACGGTTCCTGGCCTTTTGCTG
GCCTTTTGCTCACATGTTCTTTCCTGCGTTATCCCCTGATTCTGTGGATAACCGTATTACCGCCTTTGAG
TGAGCTGATACCGCTCGCCGCAGCCGAACGACCGAGCGCAGCGAGTCAGTGAGCGAGGAAGCGGAAGAGC
GCCCAATACGCAAACCGCCTCTCCCCGCGCGTTGGCCGATTCATTAATCACTCTGTGGTCTCAAATGGAC
AAGAAGTATTCTATCGGACTGGCCATCGGGACTAATAGCGTCGGGTGGGCCGTGATCACTGACGAGTACA
AGGTGCCCTCTAAGAAGTTCAAGGTGCTCGGGAACACCGACCGGCATTCCATCAAGAAAAATCTGATCGG
AGCTCTCCTCTTTGATTCAGGGGAAACCGCTGAAGCAACCCGCCTCAAGCGGACTGCTAGACGGCGGTAC
ACCAGGAGGAAGAACCGGATTTGTTACCTTCAAGAGATATTCTCCAACGAAATGGCAAAGGTCGACGACA
GCTTCTTCCATAGGCTGGAAGAATCATTCCTCGTGGAAGAGGATAAGAAGCATGAACGGCATCCCATCTT
CGGTAATATCGTCGACGAGGTGGCCTATCACGAGAAATACCCAACCATCTACCATCTTCGCAAAAAGCTG
GTGGACTCAACCGACAAGGCAGACCTCCGGCTTATCTACCTGGCCCTGGCCCACATGATCAAGTTCAGAG
GCCACTTCCTGATCGAGGGCGACCTCAATCCTGACAATAGCGATGTGGATAAACTGTTCATCCAGCTGGT
GCAGACTTACAACCAGCTCTTTGAAGAGAACCCCATCAATGCAAGCGGAGTCGATGCCAAGGCCATTCTG
TCAGCCCGGCTGTCAAAGAGCCGCAGACTTGAGAATCTTATCGCTCAGCTGCCGGGTGAAAAGAAAAATG
GACTGTTCGGGAACCTGATTGCTCTTTCACTTGGGCTGACTCCCAATTTCAAGTCTAATTTCGACCTGGC
AGAGGATGCCAAGCTGCAACTGTCCAAGGACACCTATGATGACGATCTCGACAACCTCCTGGCCCAGATC
GGTGACCAATACGCCGACCTTTTCCTTGCTGCTAAGAATCTTTCTGACGCCATCCTGCTGTCTGACATTC
TCCGCGTGAACACTGAAATCACCAAGGCCCCTCTTTCAGCTTCAATGATTAAGCGGTATGATGAGCACCA
CCAGGACCTGACCCTGCTTAAGGCACTCGTCCGGCAGCAGCTTCCGGAGAAGTACAAGGAAATCTTCTTT
GACCAGTCAAAGAATGGATACGCCGGCTACATCGACGGAGGTGCCTCCCAAGAGGAATTTTATAAGTTTA
TCAAACCTATCCTTGAGAAGATGGACGGCACCGAAGAGCTCCTCGTGAAACTGAATCGGGAGGATCTGCT
GCGGAAGCAGCGCACTTTCGACAATGGGAGCATTCCCCACCAGATCCATCTTGGGGAGCTTCACGCCATC
CTTCGGCGCCAAGAGGACTTCTACCCCTTTCTTAAGGACAACAGGGAGAAGATTGAGAAAATTCTCACTT
TCCGCATCCCCTACTACGTGGGACCCCTCGCCAGAGGAAATAGCCGGTTTGCTTGGATGACCAGAAAGTC
AGAAGAAACTATCACTCCCTGGAACTTCGAAGAGGTGGTGGACAAGGGAGCCAGCGCTCAGTCATTCATC
GAACGGATGACTAACTTCGATAAGAACCTCCCCAATGAGAAGGTCCTGCCGAAACATTCCCTGCTCTACG
AGTACTTTACCGTGTACAACGAGCTGACCAAGGTGAAATATGTCACCGAAGGGATGAGGAAGCCCGCATT
CCTGTCAGGCGAACAAAAGAAGGCAATTGTGGACCTTCTGTTCAAGACCAATAGAAAGGTGACCGTGAAG
CAGCTGAAGGAGGACTATTTCAAGAAAATTGAATGCTTCGACTCTGTGGAGATTAGCGGGGTCGAAGATC
GGTTCAACGCAAGCCTGGGTACTTACCATGATCTGCTTAAGATCATCAAGGACAAGGATTTTCTGGACAA
TGAGGAGAACGAGGACATCCTTGAGGACATTGTCCTGACTCTCACTCTGTTCGAGGACCGGGAAATGATC
GAGGAGAGGCTTAAGACCTACGCCCATCTGTTCGACGATAAAGTGATGAAGCAACTTAAACGGAGAAGAT
ATACCGGATGGGGACGCCTTAGCCGCAAACTCATCAACGGAATCCGGGACAAACAGAGCGGAAAGACCAT
TCTTGATTTCCTTAAGAGCGACGGATTCGCTAATCGCAACTTCATGCAACTTATCCATGATGATTCCCTG
ACCTTTAAGGAGGACATCCAGAAGGCCCAAGTGTCTGGACAAGGTGACTCACTGCACGAGCATATCGCAA
ATCTGGCTGGTTCACCCGCTATTAAGAAGGGTATTCTCCAGACCGTGAAAGTCGTGGACGAGCTGGTCAA
GGTGATGGGTCGCCATAAACCAGAGAACATTGTCATCGAGATGGCCAGGGAAAACCAGACTACCCAGAAG
GGACAGAAGAACAGCAGGGAGCGGATGAAAAGAATTGAGGAAGGGATTAAGGAGCTCGGGTCACAGATCC
TTAAAGAGCACCCGGTGGAAAACACCCAGCTTCAGAATGAGAAGCTCTATCTGTACTACCTTCAAAATGG
ACGCGATATGTATGTGGACCAAGAGCTTGATATCAACAGGCTCTCAGACTACGACGTGGACGCCATCGTC
CCTCAGAGCTTCCTCAAAGACGACTCAATTGACAATAAGGTGCTGACTCGCTCAGACAAGAACCGGGGAA
AGTCAGATAACGTGCCCTCAGAGGAAGTCGTGAAAAAGATGAAGAACTATTGGCGCCAGCTTCTGAACGC
AAAGCTGATCACTCAGCGGAAGTTCGACAATCTCACTAAGGCTGAGAGGGGCGGACTGAGCGAACTGGAC
AAAGCAGGATTCATTAAACGGCAACTTGTGGAGACTCGGCAGATTACTAAACATGTCGCCCAAATCCTTG
ACTCACGCATGAATACCAAGTACGACGAAAACGACAAACTTATCCGCGAGGTGAAGGTGATTACCCTGAA
GTCCAAGCTGGTCAGCGATTTCAGAAAGGACTTTCAATTCTACAAAGTGCGGGAGATCAATAACTATCAT
CATGCTCATGACGCATATCTGAATGCCGTGGTGGGAACCGCCCTGATCAAGAAGTACCCAAAGCTGGAAA
GCGAGTTCGTGTACGGAGACTACAAGGTCTACGACGTGCGCAAGATGATTGCCAAATCTGAGCAGGAGAT
CGGAAAGGCCACCGCAAAGTACTTCTTCTACAGCAACATCATGAATTTCTTCAAGACCGAAATCACCCTT
GCAAACGGTGAGATCCGGAAGAGGCCGCTCATCGAGACTAATGGGGAGACTGGCGAAATCGTGTGGGACA
AGGGCAGAGATTTCGCTACCGTGCGCAAAGTGCTTTCTATGCCTCAAGTGAACATCGTGAAGAAAACCGA
GGTGCAAACCGGAGGCTTTTCTAAGGAATCAATCCTCCCCAAGCGCAACTCCGACAAGCTCATTGCAAGG
AAGAAGGATTGGGACCCTAAGAAGTACGGCGGATTCGATTCACCAACTGTGGCTTATTCTGTCCTGGTCG
TGGCTAAGGTGGAAAAAGGAAAGTCTAAGAAGCTCAAGAGCGTGAAGGAACTGCTGGGTATCACCATTAT
GGAGCGCAGCTCCTTCGAGAAGAACCCAATTGACTTTCTCGAAGCCAAAGGTTACAAGGAAGTCAAGAAG
GACCTTATCATCAAGCTCCCAAAGTATAGCCTGTTCGAACTGGAGAATGGGCGGAAGCGGATGCTCGCCT
CCGCTGGCGAACTTCAGAAGGGTAATGAGCTGGCTCTCCCCTCCAAGTACGTGAATTTCCTCTACCTTGC
AAGCCATTACGAGAAGCTGAAGGGGAGCCCCGAGGACAACGAGCAAAAGCAACTGTTTGTGGAGCAGCAT
AAGCATTATCTGGACGAGATCATTGAGCAGATTTCCGAGTTTTCTAAACGCGTCATTCTCGCTGATGCCA
ACCTCGATAAAGTCCTTAGCGCATACAATAAGCACAGAGACAAACCAATTCGGGAGCAGGCTGAGAATAT
CATCCACCTGTTCACCCTCACCAATCTTGGTGCCCCTGCCGCATTCAAGTACTTCGACACCACCATCGAC
CGGAAACGCTATACCTCCACCAAAGAAGTGCTGGACGCCACCCTCATCCACCAGAGCATCACCGGACTTT
ACGAAACTCGGATTGACCTCTCACAGCTCGGAGGGGATAGGTTGAGACCACGAA
